LOCUS       Exported 2420 bp ds-DNA circular SYN 13-MAY-2021
DEFINITION  synthetic circular DNA
ACCESSION   .
VERSION     .
KEYWORDS    pAGM1482
SOURCE      synthetic DNA construct
  ORGANISM  synthetic DNA construct
REFERENCE   1 (bases 1 to 2420)
  AUTHORS   Engler C, Youles M, Gruetzner R, Ehnert TM, Werner S, Jones JD,
            Patron NJ, Marillonnet S
  TITLE     A golden gate modular cloning toolbox for plants.
  JOURNAL   ACS Synth Biol. 2014 Nov 21;3(11):839-43. doi: 10.1021/sb4001504.
            Epub 2014 Feb 20.
  PUBMED    24933124
REFERENCE   2 (bases 1 to 2420)
  AUTHORS   .
  TITLE     Direct Submission
  JOURNAL   Exported May 13, 2021 from SnapGene Server 1.1.58
            http://www.snapgene.com
FEATURES             Location/Qualifiers
     source          1..2420
                     /organism="synthetic DNA construct"
                     /mol_type="other DNA"
     primer_bind     complement(40..58)
                     /label=pBRforEco
                     /note="pBR322 vectors, upsteam of EcoRI site, forward
                     primer"
     promoter        126..230
                     /gene="bla"
                     /label=AmpR promoter
     CDS             450..1241
                     /codon_start=1
                     /gene="aadA"
                     /product="aminoglycoside adenylyltransferase (Murphy,
                     1985)"
                     /label=SmR
                     /note="confers resistance to spectinomycin and
                     streptomycin"
                     /translation="MREAVIAEVSTQLSEVVGVIERHLEPTLLAVHLYGSAVDGGLKPH
                     SDIDLLVTVTVRLDETTRRALINDLLETSASPGESEILRAVEVTIVVHDDIIPWRYPAK
                     RELQFGEWQRNDILAGIFEPATIDIDLAILLTKAREHSVALVGPAAEELFDPVPEQDLF
                     EALNETLTLWNSPPDWAGDERNVVLTLSRIWYSAVTGKIAPKDVAADWAMERLPAQYQP
                     VILEARQAYLGQEEDRLASRADQLEEFVHYVKGEITKVVGK"
     rep_origin      1412..2000
                     /direction=RIGHT
                     /label=ori
                     /note="high-copy-number ColE1/pMB1/pBR322/pUC origin of
                     replication"
     primer_bind     1901..1920
                     /label=pBR322ori-F
                     /note="pBR322 origin, forward primer"
     primer_bind     2154..2171
                     /label=L4440
                     /note="L4440 vector, forward primer"
ORIGIN
        1 aatgtgagac cacgaagtgg ctcttcagtg gacgaaaggg cctcgtgata cgcctatttt
       61 tataggttaa tgtcatgata ataatggttt cttagacgtc aggtggcact tttcggggaa
      121 atgtgcgcgg aacccctatt tgtttatttt tctaaataca ttcaaatatg tatccgctca
      181 tgagacaata accctgataa atgcttcaat aatattgaaa aaggaagagt atgcgctcac
      241 gcaactggtc cagaaccttg accgaacgca gcggtggtaa cggcgcagtg gcggttttca
      301 tggcttgtta tgactgtttt tttggggtac agtctatgcc tcgggcatcc aagcagcaag
      361 cgcgttacgc cgtgggtcga tgtttgatgt tatggagcag caacgatgtt acgcagcagg
      421 gcagtcgccc taaaacaaag ttaaacatca tgagggaagc ggtgatcgcc gaagtatcga
      481 ctcaactatc agaggtagtt ggcgtcatcg agcgccatct cgaaccgacg ttgctggccg
      541 tacatttgta cggctccgca gtggatggcg gcctgaagcc acacagcgat attgatttgc
      601 tggttacggt gaccgtaagg cttgatgaaa caacgcggcg agctttgatc aacgaccttt
      661 tggaaacttc ggcttcccct ggagagagcg agattctccg cgctgtagaa gtcaccattg
      721 ttgtgcacga cgacatcatt ccgtggcgtt atccagctaa gcgcgaactg caatttggag
      781 aatggcagcg caatgacatt cttgcaggta tcttcgagcc agccacgatc gacattgatc
      841 tggctatctt gctgacaaaa gcaagagaac atagcgttgc cttggtaggt ccagcggcgg
      901 aggaactctt tgatccggtt cctgaacagg atctatttga ggcgctaaat gaaaccttaa
      961 cgctatggaa ctcgccgccc gactgggctg gcgatgagcg aaatgtagtg cttacgttgt
     1021 cccgcatttg gtacagcgca gtaaccggca aaatcgcgcc gaaggatgtc gctgccgact
     1081 gggcaatgga gcgcctgccg gcccagtatc agcccgtcat acttgaagct agacaggctt
     1141 atcttggaca agaagaagat cgcttggcct cgcgcgcaga tcagttggaa gaatttgtcc
     1201 attacgtaaa aggcgagatc accaaggtag tcggcaaata actgtcagac caagtttact
     1261 catatatact ttagattgat ttaaaacttc atttttaatt taaaaggatc taggtgaaga
     1321 tcctttttga taatctcatg accaaaatcc cttaacgtga gttttcgttc cactgagcgt
     1381 cagaccccgt agaaaagatc aaaggatctt cttgagatcc tttttttctg cgcgtaatct
     1441 gctgcttgca aacaaaaaaa ccaccgctac cagcggtggt ttgtttgccg gatcaagagc
     1501 taccaactct ttttccgaag gtaactggct tcagcagagc gcagatacca aatactgtcc
     1561 ttctagtgta gccgtagtta ggccaccact tcaagaactc tgtagcaccg cctacatacc
     1621 tcgctctgct aatcctgtta ccagtggctg ctgccagtgg cgataagtcg tgtcttaccg
     1681 ggttggactc aagacgatag ttaccggata aggcgcagcg gtcgggctga acggggggtt
     1741 cgtgcacaca gcccagcttg gagcgaacga cctacaccga actgagatac ctacagcgtg
     1801 agctatgaga aagcgccacg cttcccgaag ggagaaaggc ggacaggtat ccggtaagcg
     1861 gcagggtcgg aacaggagag cgcacgaggg agcttccagg gggaaacgcc tggtatcttt
     1921 atagtcctgt cgggtttcgc cacctctgac ttgagcgtcg atttttgtga tgctcgtcag
     1981 gggggcggag cctatggaaa aacgccagca acgcggcctt tttacggttc ctggcctttt
     2041 gctggccttt tgctcacatg ttctttcctg cgttatcccc tgattctgtg gataaccgta
     2101 ttaccgcctt tgagtgagct gataccgctc gccgcagccg aacgaccgag cgcagcgagt
     2161 cagtgagcga ggaagcggaa gagcgcccaa tacgcaaacc gcctctcccc gcgcgttggc
     2221 cgattcatta atcactctgt ggtctcatac tgtataagag ctcattttta caacaattac
     2281 caacaacaac aaacaacaaa caacattaca attacattta caattatcga taacatgttg
     2341 tcactacgtc aatctataag atttttcaag ccagccacaa gaactttgtg tagctctcgt
     2401 tatctgctgc agcaaaaacc
//
