>Addgene plasmid #50295 | pAGM1482 | addgene full sequence | sequence record 497545 | Addgene NGS Result
GCCAGTGGCGATAAGTCGTGTCTTACCGGGTTGGACTCAAGACGATAGTTACCGGATAAGGCGCAGCGGT
CGGGCTGAACGGGGGGTTCGTGCACACAGCCCAGCTTGGAGCGAACGACCTACACCGAACTGAGATACCT
ACAGCGTGAGCTATGAGAAAGCGCCACGCTTCCCGAAGGGAGAAAGGCGGACAGGTATCCGGTAAGCGGC
AGGGTCGGAACAGGAGAGCGCACGAGGGAGCTTCCAGGGGGAAACGCCTGGTATCTTTATAGTCCTGTCG
GGTTTCGCCACCTCTGACTTGAGCGTCGATTTTTGTGATGCTCGTCAGGGGGGCGGAGCCTATGGAAAAA
CGCCAGCAACGCGGCCTTTTTACGGTTCCTGGCCTTTTGCTGGCCTTTTGCTCACATGTTCTTTCCTGCG
TTATCCCCTGATTCTGTGGATAACCGTATTACCGCCTTTGAGTGAGCTGATACCGCTCGCCGCAGCCGAA
CGACCGAGCGCAGCGAGTCAGTGAGCGAGGAAGCGGAAGAGCGCCCAATACGCAAACCGCCTCTCCCCGC
GCGTTGGCCGATTCATTAATCACTCTGTGGTCTCATACTGTATAAGAGCTCATTTTTACAACAATTACCA
ACAACAACAAACAACAAACAACATTACAATTACATTTACAATTATCGATAACATGTTGTCACTACGTCAA
TCTATAAGATTTTTCAAGCCAGCCACAAGAACTTTGTGTAGCTCTCGTTATCTGCTGCAGCAAAAACCAA
TGTGAGACCACGAAGTGGCTCTTCAGTGGACGAAAGGGCCTCGTGATACGCCTATTTTTATAGGTTAATG
TCATGATAATAATGGTTTCTTAGACGTCAGGTGGCACTTTTCGGGGAAATGTGCGCGGAACCCCTATTTG
TTTATTTTTCTAAATACATTCAAATATGTATCCGCTCATGAGACAATAACCCTGATAAATGCTTCAATAA
TATTGAAAAAGGAAGAGTATGCGCTCACGCAACTGGTCCAGAACCTTGACCGAACGCAGCGGTGGTAACG
GCGCAGTGGCGGTTTTCATGGCTTGTTATGACTGTTTTTTTTTGGGGTACAGTCTATGCCTCGGGCATCC
AAGCAGCAAGCGCGTTACGCCGTGGGTCGATGTTTGATGTTATGGAGCAGCAACGATGTTACGCAGCAGG
GCAGTCGCCCTAAAACAAAGTTAAACATCATGAGGGAAGCGGTGATCGCCGAAGTATCGACTCAACTATC
AGAGGTAGTTGGCGTCATCGAGCGCCATCTCGAACCGACGTTGCTGGCCGTACATTTGTACGGCTCCGCA
GTGGATGGCGGCCTGAAGCCACACAGCGATATTGATTTGCTGGTTACGGTGACCGTAAGGCTTGATGAAA
CAACGCGGCGAGCTTTGATCAACGACCTTTTGGAAACTTCGGCTTCCCCTGGAGAGAGCGAGATTCTCCG
CGCTGTAGAAGTCACCATTGTTGTGCACGACGACATCATTCCGTGGCGTTATCCAGCTAAGCGCGAACTG
CAATTTGGAGAATGGCAGCGCAATGACATTCTTGCAGGTATCTTCGAGCCAGCCACGATCGACATTGATC
TGGCTATCTTGCTGACAAAAGCAAGAGAACATAGCGTTGCCTTGGTAGGTCCAGCGGCGGAGGAACTCTT
TGATCCGGTTCCTGAACAGGATCTATTTGAGGCGCTAAATGAAACCTTAACGCTATGGAACTCGCCGCCC
GACTGGGCTGGCGATGAGCGAAATGTAGTGCTTACGTTGTCCCGCATTTGGTACAGCGCAGTAACCGGCA
AAATCGCGCCGAAGGATGTCGCTGCCGACTGGGCAATGGAGCGCCTGCCGGCCCAGTATCAGCCCGTCAT
ACTTGAAGCTAGACAGGCTTATCTTGGACAAGAAGAAGATCGCTTGGCCTCGCGCGCAGATCAGTTGGAA
GAATTTGTCCATTACGTAAAAGGCGAGATCACCAAGGTAGTCGGCAAATAACTGTCAGACCAAGTTTACT
CATATATACTTTAGATTGATTTAAAACTTCATTTTTAATTTAAAAGGATCTAGGTGAAGATCCTTTTTGA
TAATCTCATGACCAAAATCCCTTAACGTGAGTTTTCGTTCCACTGAGCGTCAGACCCCGTAGAAAAGATC
AAAGGATCTTCTTGAGATCCTTTTTTTCTGCGCGTAATCTGCTGCTTGCAAACAAAAAAACCACCGCTAC
CAGCGGTGGTTTGTTTGCCGGATCAAGAGCTACCAACTCTTTTTCCGAAGGTAACTGGCTTCAGCAGAGC
GCAGATACCAAATACTGTTCTTCTAGTGTAGCCGTAGTTAGGCCACCACTTCAAGAACTCTGTAGCACCG
CCTACATACCTCGCTCTGCTAATCCTGTTACCAGTGGCTGCT
Features (pLannotate 1.2.2; 8 found; start..end, strand, type, name):
    531..580     +  CDS            lacI (fragment): lac repressor; lacI; The lac repressor binds to the lac operator to inhibit transcription in E. coli. This inhibition can be relieved by adding lactose or isopropyl-β-D-thiogalactopyranoside (IPTG).
    621..674     +  misc_feature   TMV Ω: translational enhancer from the tobacco mosaic virus 5'-leader sequence (Gallie et al., 1988)
    689..745     +  CDS            pre-CoxIV (fragment): mitochondrial presequence of yeast cytochfome c oxidase subunit IV (Hurt et al., 1984)
    894..998     +  promoter       AmpR promoter: bla
    989..1069    -  CDS            int (fragment): INT2_ECOLX - Protein inferred from homology: Swiss-Prot protein existence level 3. Putative integrase believed to be involved in the insertion of antibiotic resistance genes into plasmids and transposons. From Escherichia coli.
   1157..1213    +  CDS            GmR (fragment): gentamycin acetyltransferase; aacC1; confers resistance to gentamycin
   1220..2008    +  CDS            aadA: S3AD_ECOLX - Experimental evidence at protein level: Swiss-Prot protein existence level 1. Mediates bacterial resistance to the antibiotics streptomycin and spectinomycin. From Escherichia coli.
   2182..348     +  rep_origin     ori (across the origin): high-copy-number ColE1/pMB1/pBR322/pUC origin of replication
