[The description below was written by a language model from this plasmid's Addgene catalogue record, the feature table of its GenBank file and pLannotate feature annotations shown in this document.]
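Description:
pAGM1482 is a small (about 2.4 kb) Golden Gate Modular Cloning (MoClo) part plasmid from a plant synthetic biology toolbox, built on the pICH41246 backbone. Although catalogued as a plant expression vector, it is a storage and donor plasmid for a standardised DNA part, not a construct that expresses anything in plants on its own. The annotated sequence contains no plant promoter, terminator, T-DNA borders or plant selection marker. It is maintained in E. coli through a high-copy ColE1/pUC-type origin of replication and selected with spectinomycin via the aadA aminoglycoside adenylyltransferase gene, which also confers streptomycin resistance. An AmpR (bla) promoter lies upstream of aadA. The short lacI, integrase and gentamicin acetyltransferase fragments flagged by automated annotation are most likely sequence remnants carried along with the backbone and resistance cassette, not functional genes.

The insert combines two elements: the tobacco mosaic virus omega 5' leader, a well-known translational enhancer, followed by the mitochondrial presequence of Saccharomyces cerevisiae cytochrome c oxidase subunit IV (CoxIV). Together they form a composite 5'UTR-plus-signal-peptide module that, when placed between a promoter part and a coding sequence part, should boost translation and direct the resulting fusion protein to mitochondria. Internal BsaI and BbsI/BpiI sites were removed by point mutation so the part is compatible with type IIS assembly. The fragment was cloned in using BpiI sites that were destroyed in the process, and it can be released with BsaI for one-pot assembly into transcription units. The specific fusion overhangs are not given in the record.
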