Addgene plasmid #50295: pAGM1482
Depositing lab: Sylvestre Marillonnet & Nicola Patron. Depositing organization: Leibniz Institute of Plant Biochemistry (IPB). Publication: A golden gate modular cloning toolbox for plants. Engler C, Youles M, Gruetzner R, Ehnert TM, Werner S, Jones JD, Patron NJ, Marillonnet S. ACS Synth Biol. 2014 Nov 21;3(11):839-43. doi: 10.1021/sb4001504. Epub 2014 Feb 20. PubMed 24933124.
Backbone
  Vector backbone: pICH41246
  Vector type: plant expression
Growth in bacteria
  Bacterial resistance: Spectinomycin, 50 μg/mL
  Growth temperature: 37°C
  Growth strain: DH5alpha
  Copy number: High Copy
Gene/Insert
  Gene/Insert name: 5'UTR, omega (Tobacco Mosaic Virus) + mitochondrial localisation signal ScCoxIV (Saccharomyces cerevisiae)
  Mutation: BsaI/BbsI sites removed by point-mutation
  Cloning method: Restriction Enzyme; 5′ cloning site BpiI (destroyed during cloning); 3′ cloning site BpiI (destroyed during cloning)
Terms and licenses: Academic/Nonprofit Terms; Industry Terms: Not Available to Industry
Depositor comments: insert can be released with BsaI
How to cite: pAGM1482 was a gift from Sylvestre Marillonnet & Nicola Patron (Addgene plasmid # 50295 ; http://n2t.net/addgene:50295 ; RRID:Addgene_50295)
