>Addgene plasmid #50295 | pAGM1482 | addgene partial sequence | sequence record 76462 | pBR322ori-F 5'-GGGAAACGCCTGGTATCTTT-3'
TTGAGCGTCGATTTTTGTGATGCTCGTCAGGGGGGCGGAGCCTATGGAAAAACGCCAGCAACGCGGCCTT
TTTACGGTTCCTGGCCTTTTGCTGGCCTTTTGCTCACATGTTCTTTCCTGCGTTATCCCCTGATTCTGTG
GATAACCGTATTACCGCCTTTGAGTGAGCTGATACCGCTCGCCGCAGCCGAACGACCGAGCGCAGCGAGT
CAGTGAGCGAGGAAGCGGAAGAGCGCCCAATACGCAAACCGCCTCTCCCCGCGCGTTGGCCGATTCATTA
ATCACTCTGTGGTCTCATACTGTATAAGAGCTCATTTTTACAACAATTACCAACAACAACAAACAACAAA
CAACATTACAATTACATTTACAATTATCGATAACATGTTGTCACTACGTCAATCTATAAGATTTTTCAAG
CCAGCCACAAGAACTTTGTGTAGCTCTCGTTATCTGCTGCAGCAAAAACCAATGTGAGACCACGAAGTGG
CTCTTCAGTGGACGAAAGGGCCTCGTGATACGCCTATTTTTATAGGTTAATGTCATGATAATAATGGTTT
CTTAGACGTCAGGTGGCACTTTTCGGGGAAATGTGCGCGGAACCCCTATTTGTTTATTTTTCTAAATACA
TTCAAATATGTATCCGCTCATGAGACAATAACCCTGATAAATGCTTCAATAATATTGAAAAAGGAAGAGT
ATGCGCTCACGCAACTGGTCCAGAACCTTGACCGAACGCAGCGGTGGTAACGGCGCAGTGGCGGTTTTCA
TGGCTTGTTATGACTGTTTTTTTTTGGGGTACAGTCTATGCCTCGGGCATCCAAGCAGCAAGCGCGTTAC
GCCGTGGGTCGATGTTTGATGTTATGGAGCAGCAACGATGTTACGCA
